Addgene plasmid #239049: pBAD-GreenPy1Highest
Purpose: Bacterial expression of highest affinity green fluorescent pyruvate biosensor GreenPy1Highest
Depositing lab: Robert Campbell. Depositing organization: The University of Tokyo. Publication: High-performance genetically-encoded green and red fluorescent biosensors for pyruvate. Imai S, Hario S, Suerte C, Yamaguchi I, Sakoi K, Terai T, Takahashi-Yamashiro K, Campbell RE. bioRxiv 2025.04.17.649293 10.1101/2025.04.17.649293.
Backbone
  Vector backbone: pBAD
  Vector type: Bacterial Expression
Growth in bacteria
  Bacterial resistance: Ampicillin, 100 μg/mL
  Growth temperature: 37°C
  Growth strain: DH5alpha
  Copy number: High Copy
Gene/Insert
  Gene/Insert name: GreenPy1Highest
  Species: Synthetic
  Insert size (bp): 1263
  Cloning method: Restriction Enzyme; 5′ cloning site XhoI (not destroyed); 3′ cloning site HindIII (not destroyed)
Terms and licenses: Academic/Nonprofit Terms; Industry Terms: Not Available to Industry
Depositor comments: Please visit ttps://doi.org/10.1101/2025.04.17.649293 for bioRxiv preprint.
How to cite: pBAD-GreenPy1Highest was a gift from Robert Campbell (Addgene plasmid # 239049 ; http://n2t.net/addgene:239049 ; RRID:Addgene_239049)
