[The description below was written by a language model from this plasmid's Addgene catalogue record and pLannotate feature annotations shown in this document.]
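Description:
pBAD-GreenPy1Highest is a 5,330-nt bacterial expression plasmid built on the pBAD backbone. It produces GreenPy1Highest, described in the record as the highest-affinity member of a family of genetically encoded green fluorescent pyruvate biosensors. The plasmid replicates in E. coli from a high-copy ColE1/pMB1-type origin and is selected with ampicillin through the β-lactamase gene (AmpR) driven by its own promoter. A pBR322-derived bom region and small fragments annotated as rop and an RSF origin are also detected. These appear to be backbone remnants rather than functional units.

Expression is controlled by the arabinose system. The araC regulator is transcribed divergently from the araBAD promoter, so transcription of the insert stays low until L-arabinose is added and can be tuned by inducer level. Downstream of the promoter, the reading frame begins with an N-terminal leader typical of pBAD/His-type vectors. This leader comprises a short fragment matching the 6xHis portion of a composite tag, the T7 gene 10 leader that aids translation, and the Xpress epitope with its enterokinase cleavage site. Together these allow affinity purification, detection and tag removal.

The synthetic 1,263-bp insert sits between retained XhoI and HindIII sites. It contains a GFP-derived segment (annotated as cEGFP) flanked by unannotated sequence that presumably corresponds to the pyruvate-sensing domain, although the record does not identify that domain or the sensor topology. Transcription ends at the rrnB T1 and T2 terminators. The plasmid is intended for producing the biosensor protein in bacteria, for example for purification and in vitro characterisation of its fluorescence response to pyruvate.
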