Features (pLannotate 1.2.2; 15 found; start..end, strand, type, name):
      1..57      +  rep_origin     RSF ori (fragment): Plasmids containing the RSF 1030 origin of replication can be propagated in E. coli cells that contain additional plasmids with compatible origins.
     62..202     -  misc_feature   bom: basis of mobility region from pBR322
    304..344     -  CDS            rop (fragment): Rop protein, which maintains plasmids at low copy number; rop
    466..1344    -  CDS            araC: L-arabinose regulatory protein; araC
   1371..1655    +  promoter       araBAD promoter: araBAD; promoter of the L-arabinose operon of E. coli; the araC regulatory gene is transcribed in the opposite direction (Guzman et al., 1995)
   1701..1721    +  CDS            capTEV™ (fragment): composite tag for in vivo biotinylation, TEV protease cleavage, and 6xHis tagging
   1722..1754    +  CDS            T7 tag (gene 10 leader): leader peptide from bacteriophage T7 gene 10 promotes efficient translation in E. coli
   1758..1781    +  CDS            Xpress™ tag: Xpress™ epitope tag, including an enterokinase recognition and cleavage site
   2139..2861    +  CDS            cEGFP: cEGFP is a basic (constitutively fluorescent) green fluorescent protein published in 2008, derived from Aequorea victoria.
   3152..3267    +  ncRNA          5S rRNA: Accession: RF00001 - 5S ribosomal RNA
   3271..3357    +  terminator     rrnB T1 terminator: Escherichia coli rrnB; transcription terminator T1 from the E. coli rrnB gene
   3449..3476    +  terminator     rrnB T2 terminator: transcription terminator T2 from the E. coli rrnB gene
   3495..3586    +  promoter       AmpR promoter: bla
   3587..4447    +  CDS            AmpR: β-lactamase; bla; confers resistance to ampicillin, carbenicillin, and related antibiotics
   4618..5206    +  rep_origin     ori: high-copy-number ColE1/pMB1/pBR322/pUC origin of replication
>Addgene plasmid #239049 | pBAD-GreenPy1Highest | addgene full sequence | sequence record 476956 | Addgene NGS Result
CCGCTCGCCGCAGCCGAACGACCGAGCGCAGCGAGTCAGTGAGCGAGGAAGCGGAAGAGCGCCTGATGCG
GTATTTTCTCCTTACGCATCTGTGCGGTATTTCACACCGCATATGGTGCACTCTCAGTACAATCTGCTCT
GATGCCGCATAGTTAAGCCAGTATACACTCCGCTATCGCTACGTGACTGGGTCATGGCTGCGCCCCGACA
CCCGCCAACACCCGCTGACGCGCCCTGACGGGCTTGTCTGCTCCCGGCATCCGCTTACAGACAAGCTGTG
ACCGTCTCCGGGAGCTGCATGTGTCAGAGGTTTTCACCGTCATCACCGAAACGCGCGAGGCAGCAGATCA
ATTCGCGCGCGAAGGCGAAGCGGCATGCATAATGTGCCTGTCAAATGGACGAAGCAGGGATTCTGCAAAC
CCTATGCTACTCCGTCAAGCCGTCAATTGTCTGATTCGTTACCAATTATGACAACTTGACGGCTACATCA
TTCACTTTTTCTTCACAACCGGCACGGAACTCGCTCGGGCTGGCCCCGGTGCATTTTTTAAATACCCGCG
AGAAATAGAGTTGATCGTCAAAACCAACATTGCGACCGACGGTGGCGATAGGCATCCGGGTGGTGCTCAA
AAGCAGCTTCGCCTGGCTGATACGTTGGTCCTCGCGCCAGCTTAAGACGCTAATCCCTAACTGCTGGCGG
AAAAGATGTGACAGACGCGACGGCGACAAGCAAACATGCTGTGCGACGCTGGCGATATCAAAATTGCTGT
CTGCCAGGTGATCGCTGATGTACTGACAAGCCTCGCGTACCCGATTATCCATCGGTGGATGGAGCGACTC
GTTAATCGCTTCCATGCGCCGCAGTAACAATTGCTCAAGCAGATTTATCGCCAGCAGCTCCGAATAGCGC
CCTTCCCCTTGCCCGGCGTTAATGATTTGCCCAAACAGGTCGCTGAAATGCGGCTGGTGCGCTTCATCCG
GGCGAAAGAACCCCGTATTGGCAAATATTGACGGCCAGTTAAGCCATTCATGCCAGTAGGCGCGCGGACG
AAAGTAAACCCACTGGTGATACCATTCGCGAGCCTCCGGATGACGACCGTAGTGATGAATCTCTCCTGGC
GGGAACAGCAAAATATCACCCGGTCGGCAAACAAATTCTCGTCCCTGATTTTTCACCACCCCCTGACCGC
GAATGGTGAGATTGAGAATATAACCTTTCATTCCCAGCGGTCGGTCGATAAAAAAATCGAGATAACCGTT
GGCCTCAATCGGCGTTAAACCCGCCACCAGATGGGCATTAAACGAGTATCCCGGCAGCAGGGGATCATTT
TGCGCTTCAGCCATACTTTTCATACTCCCGCCATTCAGAGAAGAAACCAATTGTCCATATTGCATCAGAC
ATTGCCGTCACTGCGTCTTTTACTGGCTCTTCTCGCTAACCAAACCGGTAACCCCGCTTATTAAAAGCAT
TCTGTAACAAAGCGGGACCAAAGCCATGACAAAAACGCGTAACAAAAGTGTCTATAATCACGGCAGAAAA
GTCCACATTGATTATTTGCACGGCGTCACACTTTGCTATGCCATAGCATTTTTATCCATAAGATTAGCGG
ATCCTACCTGACGCTTTTTATCGCAACTCTCTACTGTTTCTCCATACCCGTTTTTTGGGCTAACAGGAGG
AATTAACCATGGGGGGTTCTCATCATCATCATCATCATGGTATGGCTAGCATGACTGGTGGACAGCAAAT
GGGTCGGGATCTGTACGACGATGACGATAAGGATCCGAGCTCGAGAATGGTGCAATCTTTTTCCGATCCG
CTGGTAGAACTGCTTCCAGATCACACGGAATCCCAATATGACTTGCTCGAAGCGCGCCATGCGCTGGAAG
GGATCGCAGCATATTACGCTGCCTTGCGCAGCACAGATGAAGATAAAGAGAGGATCAGAGAGTTGCATCA
TGCGATTGGGCTTGCCCAACAAAGTGGTGATCTCGATGCCGAAAGTAACGCTGTACTTCAGTATCAAATC
GCGGTGACCGAGGCAGCGCACAATGTGGTCCTTTTGCACTTGTTGAGATGTATGGAGCCTATGCTCGCAC
AGAATATCCGACAAAACTTTGAGCTGCTGTACCGTCATAACGTCTATGTCATGGCCGACAAGCAGAGGAA
CGGCATCAAGGCGAACTTCAAGATCCGCCACAACATCGAGGGCGGCGGCGTGCAGCTCGCCTACCACCAC
CAGCAGAACACCCCCATCGGCGACGGCCCCGTGCTGCTGCCCGACAACCACTACCTGTGCACCCAGTCCA
AACTTTCGAAAGACCCCAACGAGAAGCGCGATCACATGGTCCTGCTGGAGTTCGTGACCGCCGCCGGGAT
CACTCTCGGCATGGACGAGCTGTACATGGGCGGTACCGGAGGGAGCATGGTGAGCAAGGGCGAGGAGCTG
TTCACCGGGGTGGTGCCCATCCTGGTCGAGCTGGACGGCGACGTAAACGGCCACAAGTTCAGCGTGTCCG
GCGAGGGTGAGGGCGATGCCACCTACGGCAAGCTGACCCTGAAGTTCATCTGCACCACCGGCAAGCTGCC
CGTGCCCTGGCCCACCCTCGTGACCACCCTGACCTACGGCGTGCAGTGCTTCGGCCGCTACCCCGACCAC
ATGAAGCAGCACGACTTCTTCAAGTCCGCCATGCCCGAAGGCTACATCCAGGAGCGCACCATCTTCTTCG
AGGACGACGGCAACTACAAGACCCGCGCCGAGGTGAAGTTCGAGGGCGACACACTGGTGAGCCGCATCGA
GCTGAAGGGCATCGACTTCAAGGAGGACGGCAACATCCTGGGGCATAAGCTGGAGTACAACTCGTGGCGA
CGAGAGATGCTGCCGCTCGTGTCTTCCCATCGCACTCGCATATTTGAAGCTATTATGGCAGGAAAACCGG
AGGAAGCCAGGGAAGCGTCCCATAAACACTTGGCCTTTATTGAGGAAATCCTGCTGGACCGGTCAAGGGA
GGAATCACGCCGCGAACGCTCATTGAGACGGCTGGAGCAAAGAAAGAATTGAAAGCTTGGCTGTTTTGGC
GGATGAGAGAAGATTTTCAGCCTGATACAGATTAAATCAGAACGCAGAAGCGGTCTGATAAAACAGAATT
TGCCTGGCGGCAGTAGCGCGGTGGTCCCACCTGACCCCATGCCGAACTCAGAAGTGAAACGCCGTAGCGC
CGATGGTAGTGTGGGGTCTCCCCATGCGAGAGTAGGGAACTGCCAGGCATCAAATAAAACGAAAGGCTCA
GTCGAAAGACTGGGCCTTTCGTTTTATCTGTTGTTTGTCGGTGAACGCTCTCCTGAGTAGGACAAATCCG
CCGGGAGCGGATTTGAACGTTGCGAAGCAACGGCCCGGAGGGTGGCGGGCAGGACGCCCGCCATAAACTG
CCAGGCATCAAATTAAGCAGAAGGCCATCCTGACGGATGGCCTTTTTGCGTTTCTACAAACTCTTTTGTT
TATTTTTCTAAATACATTCAAATATGTATCCGCTCATGAGACAATAACCCTGATAAATGCTTCAATAATA
TTGAAAAAGGAAGAGTATGAGTATTCAACATTTCCGTGTCGCCCTTATTCCCTTTTTTGCGGCATTTTGC
CTTCCTGTTTTTGCTCACCCAGAAACGCTGGTGAAAGTAAAAGATGCTGAAGATCAGTTGGGTGCACGAG
TGGGTTACATCGAACTGGATCTCAACAGCGGTAAGATCCTTGAGAGTTTTCGCCCCGAAGAACGTTTTCC
AATGATGAGCACTTTTAAAGTTCTGCTATGTGGCGCGGTATTATCCCGTGTTGACGCCGGGCAAGAGCAA
CTCGGTCGCCGCATACACTATTCTCAGAATGACTTGGTTGAGTACTCACCAGTCACAGAAAAGCATCTTA
CGGATGGCATGACAGTAAGAGAATTATGCAGTGCTGCCATAACCATGAGTGATAACACTGCGGCCAACTT
ACTTCTGACAACGATCGGAGGACCGAAGGAGCTAACCGCTTTTTTGCACAACATGGGGGATCATGTAACT
CGCCTTGATCGTTGGGAACCGGAGCTGAATGAAGCCATACCAAACGACGAGCGTGACACCACGATGCCTG
TAGCAATGGCAACAACGTTGCGCAAACTATTAACTGGCGAACTACTTACTCTAGCTTCCCGGCAACAATT
AATAGACTGGATGGAGGCGGATAAAGTTGCAGGACCACTTCTGCGCTCGGCCCTTCCGGCTGGCTGGTTT
ATTGCTGATAAATCTGGAGCCGGTGAGCGTGGGTCTCGCGGTATCATTGCAGCACTGGGGCCAGATGGTA
AGCCCTCCCGTATCGTAGTTATCTACACGACGGGGAGTCAGGCAACTATGGATGAACGAAATAGACAGAT
CGCTGAGATAGGTGCCTCACTGATTAAGCATTGGTAACTGTCAGACCAAGTTTACTCATATATACTTTAG
ATTGATTTAAAACTTCATTTTTAATTTAAAAGGATCTAGGTGAAGATCCTTTTTGATAATCTCATGACCA
AAATCCCTTAACGTGAGTTTTCGTTCCACTGAGCGTCAGACCCCGTAGAAAAGATCAAAGGATCTTCTTG
AGATCCTTTTTTTCTGCGCGTAATCTGCTGCTTGCAAACAAAACAACCACCGCTACCAGCGGTGGTTTGT
TTGCCGGATCAAGAGCTACCAACTCTTTTTCCGAAGGTAACTGGCTTCAGCAGAGCGCAGATACCAAATA
CTGTCCTTCTAGTGTAGCCGTAGTTAGGCCACCACTTCAAGAACTCTGTAGCACCGCCTACATACCTCGC
TCTGCTAATCCTGTTACCAGTGGCTGCTGCCAGTGGCGATAAGTCGTGTCTTACCGGGTTGGACTCAAGA
CGATAGTTACCGGATAAGGCGCAGCGGTCGGGCTGAACGGGGGGTTCGTGCACACAGCCCAGCTTGGAGC
GAACGACCTACACCGAACTGAGATACCTACAGCGTGAGCTATGAGAAAGCGCCACGCTTCCCGAAGGGAG
AAAGGCGGACAGGTATCCGGTAAGCGGCAGGGTCGGAACAGGAGAGCGCACGAGGGAGCTTCCAGGGGGA
AACGCCTGGTATCTTTATAGTCCTGTCGGGTTTCGCCACCTCTGACTTGAGCGTCGATTTTTGTGATGCT
CGTCAGGGGGGCGGAGCCTATGGAAAAACGCCAGCAACGCGGCCTTTTTACGGTTCCTGGCCTTTTGCTG
GCCTTTTGCTCACATGTTCTTTCCTGCGTTATCCCCTGATTCTGTGGATAACCGTATTACCGCCTTTGAG
TGAGCTGATA
